>Addgene plasmid #26255 | pBPHLWL-GAL4AD | depositor full sequence | sequence record 12347 | Author sequence
CTAAATTGTAAGCGTTAATATTTTGTTAAAATTCGCGTTAAATTTTTGTTAAATCAGCTCATTTTTTAAC
CAATAGGCCGAAATCGGCAAAATCCCTTATAAATCAAAAGAATAGACCGAGATAGGGT
[37 nt withheld, positions 129-165]
AAAGAACGTGGACTCCAACGTCAAAGG
[49 nt withheld, positions 193-241]
T
[91 nt withheld, positions 243-333]
G
[124 nt withheld, positions 335-458]
CCCATTCGCCATTCAGGCTGCGCAACTGTTGGGAAGGGCGATCGGTGCGGGCCTCTTCGCTATTACGCCA
GCTGGCGAAAGGGGGATGTGCTGCAAGGCGATTAAGTTGGGTAACGCCAGGGTTTTCCCAGTCACGACGT
TGTAAAACGACGGCCAGTGAGCGCGCGTAATACGACTCACTATAGGGCGAATTGGGTACCGGGCCCCCCC
TCGACGATGTAGGTCACGGTCTCGAAGCCGCGGTGCGGGTGCCAGGGCGTGCCCTTGGGCTCCCCGGGCG
CGTACTCCACCTCACCCATCTGGTCCATCATGATGAACGGGTCGAGGTGGCGGTAGTTGATCCCGGCGAA
CGCGCGGCGCACCGGGAAGCCCTCGCCCTCGAAACCGCTGGGCGCGGTGGTCACGGTGAGCACGGGACGT
GCGACGGCGTCGGCGGGTGCGGATACGCGGGGCAGCGTCAGCGGGTTCTCGACGGTCACGGCGGGCATGT
CGAGGTCGACGGTATCGATAAGCTTACCGAAGTATACACTTAAATTCAGTGCACGTTTGCTTGTTGAGAG
GAAAGGTTGTGTGCGGACGAATTTTTTTTTGAAAACATTAACCCTTACGTGGATCCGCGGCCGCAAAACA
TGGATAAAGCGGAATTAATTCCCGAGCCTCCAAAAAAGAAGAGAAAGGTCGAATTGGGTACCGCCGCCAA
TTTTAATCAAAGTGGGAATATTGCTGATAGCTCATTGTCCTTCACTTTCACTAACAGTAGCAACGGTCCG
AACCTCATAACAACTCAAACAAATTCTCAAGCGCTTTCACAACCAATTGCCTCCTCTAACGTTCATGATA
ACTTCATGAATAATGAAATCACGGCTAGTAAAATTGATGATGGTAATAATTCAAAACCACTGTCACCTGG
TTGGACGGACCAAACTGCGTATAACGCGTTTGGAATCACTACAGGGATGTTTAATACCACTACAATGGAT
GATGTATATAACTATCTATTCGATGATGAAGATACCCCACCAAACCCAAAAAAAGAGATCTTTAATACGA
CTCACTATAGGGCGAGCGCCGCCATGGAGTACCCATACGACGTACCAGATTACGCTGGAGGAGGTGGTGG
AGGTGGAGGTGGAGGTACTAGTCTGGAGATCGAGGCCGCCTTCCTGGAGCGCGAGAACACCGCCCTGGAG
ACCCGCGTGGCCGAGCTGCGCCAGCGCGTGCAGCGCCTGCGCAACCGCGTGAGCCAGAACCGCACCCGCT
ACGGCCCCCTGGGCGGCGGCAAGTAAGGCGCGCCTCTAGATCGATACCGTCGACTAAAGCCAAATAGAAA
ATTATTCAGTTCCTGGCTTAAGTTTTTAAAAGTGATATTATTTATTTGGTTGTAACCAACCAAAAGAATG
TAAATAACTAATACATAATTATGTTAGTTTTAAGTTAGCAACAAATTGATTTTAGCTATATTAGCTACTT
GGTTAATAAATAGAATATATTTATTTAAAGATAATTGCGTTTTTATTGTCAGGGAGTGAGTTTGCTTAAA
AACTCGTTTAGATCCACTAGCTTAATTAAGCATGCACTAGATAACTTCGTATAGCATACATTATACGAAG
TTATAGCTTCTGATGGAATTAGAACTTGGCAAAACAATACTGAGAATGAAGTGTATGTGGAACAGAGGCT
GCTGATCTCGTTCTTCAGGCTATGAAACTGACACATTTGGAAACCACAGTACTTAGAACCACAAAGTGGG
AATCAAGAGAAAAACAATGATCCCACGAGAGATCGAATTCTAGTATGTATGTAAGTTAATAAAACCCATT
TTTGCGGAAAGTAGATAAAAAAAACATTTTTTTTTTTTACTGCACTGGATATCATTGAACTTATCTGATC
AGTTTTAAATTTACTTCGATCCAAGGGTATTTGATGTACCAGGTTCTTTCGATTACCTCTCACTCAAAAT
GACATTCCACTCAAAGTCAGCGCTGTTTGCCTCCTTCTCTGTCCACAGAAATATCGCCGTCTCTTTCGCC
GCTGCGTCCGCTATCTCTTTCGCCACCGTTTGTAGCGTTACGTAGCGTCAATGTCCGCCTTCAGTTGCAT
TTTGTCAGCGGTTTCGTGACGAAGCTCCAAGCGGTTTACGCCATCAATTAAACACAAAGTGCTGTGCCAA
AACTCCTCTCGCTTCTTATTTTTGTTTGTTTTTTGAGTGATTGGGGTGGTGATTGGTTTTGGGTGGGTAA
GCAGGGGAAAGTGTGAAAAATCCCGGCAATGGGCCAAGAGGATCAGGAGCTATTAATTCGCGGAGGCAGC
AAACACCCATCTGCCGAGCATCTGAACAATGTGAGTAGTACATGTGCATACATCTTAAGTTCACTTGATC
TATAGGAACTGCGATTGCAACATCAAATTGTCTGCGGCGTGAGAACTGCGACCCACAAAAATCCCAAACC
GCAATTGCACAAACAAATAGTGACACGAAACAGATTATTCTGGTAGCTGTTCTCGCTATATAAGACAATT
TTTGAGATCATATCATGATCAAGACATCTAAAGGCATTCATTTTCGACTATATTCTTTTTTACAAAAAAT
ATAACAACCAGATATTTTAAGCTGATCCTAGATGCACAAAAAATAAATAAAAGTATAAACCTACTTCGTA
GGATACTTCGGGGTACTTTTTGTTCGGGGTTAGATGAGCATAACGCTTGTAGTTGATATTTGAGATCCCC
TATCATTGCAGGGTGACAGCGGAGCGGCTTCGCAGAGCTGCATTAACCAGGGCTTCGGGCAGGCCAAAAA
CTACGGCACGCTCCGGCCACCCAGTCCGCCGGAGGACTCCGGTTCAGGGAGCGGCCAACTAGCCGAGAAC
CTCACCTATGCCTGGCACAATATGGACATCTTTGGGGCGGTCAATCAGCCGGGCTCCGGATGGCGGCAGC
TGGTCAACCGGACACGCGGACTATTCTGCAACGAGCGACACATACCGGCGCCCAGGAAACATTTGCTCAA
GAACGGTGAGTTTCTATTCGCAGTCGGCTGATCTGTGTGAAATCTTAATAAAGGGTCCAATTACCAATTT
GAAACTCAGTTTGCGGCGTGGCCTATCCGGGCGAACTTTTGGCCGTGATGGGCAGTTCCGGTGCCGGAAA
GACGACCCTGCTGAATGCCCTTGCCTTTCGATCGCCGCAGGGCATCCAAGTATCGCCATCCGGGATGCGA
CTGCTCAATGGCCAACCTGTGGACGCCAAGGAGATGCAGGCCAGGTGCGCCTATGTCCAGCAGGATGACC
TCTTTATCGGCTCCCTAACGGCCAGGGAACACCTGATTTTCCAAGCCATGGTGCGGATGCCACGACATCT
GACCTATCGGCAGCGAGTGGCCCGCGTGGATCAGGTGATCCAGGAGCTTTCGCTCAGCAAATGTCAGCAC
ACGATCATCGGTGTGCCCGGCAGGGTGAAAGGTCTGTCCGGCGGAGAAAGGAAGCGTCTGGCATTCGCCT
CCGAGGCTCTAACCGATCCGCCGCTTCTGATCTGCGATGAGCCCACCTCCGGACTGGACTCCTTTACCGC
CCACAGCGTCGTCCAGGTGCTGAAGAAGCTGTCGCAGAAGGGCAAGACCGTCATCCTGACCATTCATCAG
CCGTCTTCCGAGCTGTTTGAGCTCTTTGACAAGATCCTTCTGATGGCCGAGGGCAGGGTAGCTTTCTTGG
GCACTCCCAGCGAAGCCGTCGACTTCTTTTCCTAGTGAGTTCGATGTGTTTATTAAGGGTATCTAGTATT
ACATAACATCTCAACTCCTATCCAGCGTGGGTGCCCAGTGTCCTACCAACTACAATCCGGCGGACTTTTA
CGTACAGGTGTTGGCCGTTGTGCCCGGACGGGAGATCGAGTCCCGTGATCGGATCGCCAAGATATGCGAC
AATTTTGCCATTAGCAAAGTAGCCCGGGATATGGAGCAGTTGTTGGCCACCAAAAATCTGGAGAAGCCAC
TGGAGCAGCCGGAGAATGGGTACACCTACAAGGCCACCTGGTTCATGCAGTTCCGGGCGGTCCTGTGGCG
ATCCTGGCTGTCGGTGCTCAAGGAACCACTCCTCGTAAAAGTGCGACTTATTCAGACAACGGTGAGTGGT
TCCAGTGGAAACAAATGATATAACGCTTACAATTCTTGGAAACAAATTCGCTAGATTTTAGATAGAATTG
CCTGATTCCACACCCTTCTTAGTTTTTTTCAATGAGATGTATAGTTTATAGTTTTGCAGAAGATAAATAA
ATTTCATTTAACTCGCGAATATTAATGAGATGCGAGTAACATTTTAATTTGCAGATGGTTGCCATCTTGA
TTGGCCTCATCTTTTTGGGCCAACAACTCACGCAAGTGGGTGTGATGAATATCAACGGAGCCATCTTCCT
CTTCCTGACCAACATGACCTTTCAAAACGTCTTTGCCACGATAAATGTAAGTCATGTTTAGAATACATTT
GCATTTCAATAATTTACTAACTTTCTAATGAATCGATTCGATTTAGGTGTTCACCTCAGAGCTGCCAGTT
TTTATGAGGGAGGCCCGAAGTCGACTTTATCGCTGTGACACATACTTTCTGGGCAAAACGATTGCCGAAT
TGCCGCTTTTTCTCACAGTGCCACTGGTCTTCACGGCGATTGCCTATCCGATGATCGGACTGCGGGCCGG
AGTGCTGCACTTCTTCAACTGCCTGGCGCTGGTCACTCTGGTGGCCAATGTGTCAACGTCCTTCGGATAT
CTAATATCCTGCGCCAGCTCCTCGACCTCGATGGCGCTGTCTGTGGGTCCGCCGGTTATCATACCATTCC
TGCTCTTTGGCGGCTTCTTCTTGAACTCGGGCTCGGTGCCAGTATACCTCAAATGGTTGTCGTACCTCTC
ATGGTTCCGTTACGCCAACGAGGGTCTGCTGATTAACCAATGGGCGGACGTGGAGCCGGGCGAAATTAGC
TGCACATCGTCGAACACCACGTGCCCCAGTTCGGGCAAGGTCATCCTGGAGACGCTTAACTTCTCCGCCG
CCGATCTGCCGCTGGACTACGTGGGTCTGGCCATTCTCATCGTGAGCTTCCGGGTGCTCGCATATCTGGC
TCTAAGACTTCGGGCCCGACGCAAGGAGTAGCCGACATATATCCGAAATAACTGCTTGTTTTTTTTTTTT
ACCATTATTACCATCGTGTTTACTGTTTATTGCCCCCTCAAAAAGCTAATGTAATTATATTTGTGCCAAT
AAAAACAAGATATGACCTATAGAATACAAGTATTTCCCCTTCGAACATCCCCACAAGTAGACTTTGGATT
TGTCTTCTAACCAAAAGACTTACACACCTGCATACCTTACATCAAAAACTCGTTTATCGCTACATAAAAC
ACCGGGATATATTTTTTATATACATACTTTTCAAATCGCGCGCCCTCTTCATAATTCACCTCCACCACAC
CACGTTTCGTAGTTGCTCTTTCGCTGTCTCCCACCCGCTCTCCGCAACACATTCACCTTTTGTTCGACGA
CCTTGGAGCGACTGTCGTTAGTTCCGCGCGATTCGGTTCGCTCAAATGGTTCCGAGTGGTTCATTTCGTC
TCAATAGAAATTAGTAATAAATATTTGTATGTACAATTTATTTGCTCCAATATATTTGTATATATTTCCC
TCACAGCTATATTTATTCTAATTTAATATTATGACTTTTTAAGGTAATTTTTTGTGACCTGTTCGGAGTG
ATTAGCGTTACAATTTGAACTGAAAGTGACATCCAGTGTTTGTTCCTTGTGTAGATGCATCTCAAAAAAA
TGGTGGGCATAATAGTGTTGTTTATATATATCAAAAATAACAACTATAATAATAAGAATACATTTAATTT
AGAAAATGCTTGGATTTCACTGGAACTAGAATTCATAACTTCGTATAGCATACATTATACGAAGTTATGG
ATCTGAGCTCCAGCTTTTGTTCCCTTTAGTGAGGGTTAATTGCGCGCTTGGCGTAATCATGGTCATAGCT
GTTTCCTGTGTGAAATTGTTATCCGCTCACAATTCCACACAACATACGAGCCGGAAGCATAAAGTGTAAA
GCCTGGGGTGCCTAATGAGTGAGCTAACTCACATTAATTGCGTTGCGCTCACTGCCCGCTTTCCAGTCGG
GAAACCTGTCGTGCCAGCTGCATTAATGAATCGGCCAACGCGCGGGGAGAGGCGGTTTGCGTATTGGGCG
CTCTTCCGCTTCCTCGCTCACTGACTCGCTGCGCTCGGTCGTTCGGCTGCGGCGAGCGGTATCAGCTCAC
TCAAAGGCGGTAATACGGTTATCCACAGAATCAGGGGATAACGCAGGAAAGAACATGTGAGCAAAAGGCC
AGCAAAAGGCCAGGAACCGTAAAAAGGCCGCGTTGCTGGCGTTTTTCCATAGGCTCCGCCCCCCTGACGA
GCATCACAAAAATCGACGCTCAAGTCAGAGGTGGCGAAACCCGACAGGACTATAAAGATACCAGGCGTTT
CCCCCTGGAAGCTCCCTCGTGCGCTCTCCTGTTCCGACCCTGCCGCTTACCGGATACCTGTCCGCCTTTC
TCCCTTCGGGAAGCGTGGCGCTTTCTCATAGCTCACGCTGTAGGTATCTCAGTTCGGTGTAGGTCGTTCG
CTCCAAGCTGGGCTGTGTGCACGAACCCCCCGTTCAGCCCGACCGCTGCGCCTTATCCGGTAACTATCGT
CTTGAGTCCAACCCGGTAAGACACGACTTATCGCCACTGGCAGCAGCCACTGGTAACAGGATTAGCAGAG
CGAGGTATGTAGGCGGTGCTACAGAGTTCTTGAAGTGGTGGCCTAACTACGGCTACACTAGAAGGACAGT
ATTTGGTATCTGCGCTCTGCTGAAGCCAGTTACCTTCGGAAAAAGAGTTGGTAGCTCTTGATCCGGCAAA
CAAACCACCGCTGGTAGCGGTGGTTTTTTTGTTTGCAAGCAGCAGATTACGCGCAGAAAAAAAGGATCTC
AAGAAGATCCTTTGATCTTTTCTACGGGGTCTGACGCTCAGTGGAACGAAAACTCACGTTAAGGGATTTT
GGTCATGAGATTATCAAAAAGGATCTTCACCTAGATCCTTTTAAATTAAAAATGAAGTTTTAAATCAATC
TAAAGTATATATGAGTAAACTTGGTCTGACAGTTACCAATGCTTAATCAGTGAGGCACCTATCTCAGCGA
TCTGTCTATTTCGTTCATCCATAGTTGCCTGACTCCCCGTCGTGTAGATAACTACGATACGGGAGGGCTT
ACCATCTGGCCCCAGTGCTGCAATGATACCGCGAGACCCACGCTCACCGGCTCCAGATTTATCAGCAATA
AACCAGCCAGCCGGAAGGGCCGAGCGCAGAAGTGGTCCTGCAACTTTATCCGCCTCCATCCAGTCTATTA
ATTGTTGCCGGGAAGCTAGAGTAAGTAGTTCGCCAGTTAATAGTTTGCGCAACGTTGTTGCCATTGCTAC
AGGCATCGTGGTGTCACGCTCGTCGTTTGGTATGGCTTCATTCAGCTCCGGTTCCCAACGATCAAGGCGA
GTTACATGATCCCCCATGTTGTGCAAAAAAGCGGTTAGCTCCTTCGGTCCTCCGATCGTTGTCAGAAGTA
AGTTGGCCGCAGTGTTATCACTCATGGTTATGGCAGCACTGCATAATTCTCTTACTGTCATGCCATCCGT
AAGATGCTTTTCTGTGACTGGTGAGTACTCAACCAAGTCATTCTGAGAATAGTGTATGCGGCGACCGAGT
TGCTCTTGCCCGGCGTCAATACGGGATAATACCGCGCCACATAGCAGAACTTTAAAAGTGCTCATCATTG
GAAAACGTTCTTCGGGGCGAAAACTCTCAAGGATCTTACCGCTGTTGAGATCCAGTTCGATGTAACCCAC
TCGTGCACCCAACTGATCTTCAGCATCTTTTACTTTCACCAGCGTTTCTGGGTGAGCAAAAACAGGAAGG
CAAAATGCCGCAAAAAAGGGAATAAGGGCGACACGGAAATGTTGAATACTCATACTCTTCCTTTTTCAAT
ATTATTGAAGCATTTATCAGGGTTATTGTCTCATGAGCGGATACATATTTGAATGTATTTAGAAAAATAA
ACAAATAGGGGTTCCGCGCACATTTCCCCGAAAAGTGCCAC
Features (pLannotate 1.2.2; 22 found; start..end, strand, type, name):
     30..458     -  rep_origin     f1 ori (sequence partly withheld): f1 bacteriophage origin of replication; arrow indicates direction of (+) strand synthesis
    463..618     -  CDS            lacZα (fragment): LacZα fragment of β-galactosidase; lacZ fragment
    626..644     +  promoter       T7 promoter: promoter for bacteriophage T7 RNA polymerase
    653..672     -  misc_feature   MCS (fragment): pBluescript multiple cloning site
    689..758     +  protein_bind   attB: attB site for the φC31 integrase (Groth et al., 2000) phage φC31 integrase
    968..1071    +  misc_feature   P element 5' end (fragment): No description available
   1118..1137    +  CDS            SV40 NLS (fragment): nuclear localization signal of SV40 (simian virus 40) large T antigen
   1154..1495    +  CDS            GAL4 activation domain: activation domain of the GAL4 transcriptional activator; Saccharomyces cerevisiae GAL4 (truncated)
   1501..1519    +  promoter       T7 promoter: promoter for bacteriophage T7 RNA polymerase
   1538..1564    +  CDS            HA: HA (human influenza hemagglutinin) epitope tag
   2039..2072    +  protein_bind   loxP: Cre-mediated recombination occurs in the 8-bp core sequence (GCATACAT). Cre recombinase
   2076..2242    -  polyA_signal   PGK poly(A) signal (fragment): mouse phosphoglycerate kinase 1 polyadenylation signal
   2248..6367    +  gene           mini-white: white; This modified version of the white gene lacks part of the first intron.
   6373..6406    +  protein_bind   loxP: Cre-mediated recombination occurs in the 8-bp core sequence (GCATACAT). Cre recombinase
   6431..6449    -  promoter       T3 promoter: promoter for bacteriophage T3 RNA polymerase
   6494..6510    -  protein_bind   lac operator: The lac repressor binds to the lac operator to inhibit transcription in E. coli. This inhibition can be relieved by adding lactose or isopropyl-β-D-thiogalactopyranoside (IPTG). lac repressor encoded by lacI
   6518..6548    -  promoter       lac promoter: promoter for the E. coli lac operon
   6563..6584    -  protein_bind   CAP binding site: CAP binding activates transcription in the presence of cAMP. E. coli catabolite activator protein
   6597..6689    -  CDS            lacI (fragment): lac repressor; lacI; The lac repressor binds to the lac operator to inhibit transcription in E. coli. This inhibition can be relieved by adding lactose or isopropyl-β-D-thiogalactopyranoside (IPTG).
   6872..7460    -  rep_origin     ori: high-copy-number ColE1/pMB1/pBR322/pUC origin of replication
   7631..8491    -  CDS            AmpR: β-lactamase; bla; confers resistance to ampicillin, carbenicillin, and related antibiotics
   8492..8596    -  promoter       AmpR promoter: bla
