[The description below was written by a language model from this plasmid's Addgene catalogue record and pLannotate feature annotations shown in this document.]
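Description:
pBPHLWL-GAL4AD is a Drosophila transgenesis plasmid built on the pBPHLWL backbone, which the feature table shows to be pBluescript-like. It carries a high-copy ColE1/pUC origin, an f1 origin, an ampicillin resistance gene with its own promoter, remnants of the lacZα/lac promoter region, and flanking T7 and T3 promoters. It is propagated in E. coli under ampicillin selection. The annotated sequence is about 8.6 kb, which matches the stated backbone plus a roughly 670 bp insert cloned between NotI and AscI sites.

The payload is Gal4AD-Zip+, the activation domain of the S. cerevisiae GAL4 transcription factor fused to a leucine zipper (alternative name GAL4AD-EE12RR345L). It was derived from pActPL-Gal4AD. This is one half of a split-GAL4 system, in which transcriptional activity is restored only when the partner zipper-tagged DNA-binding half is present in the same cell. The annotation places an SV40 NLS fragment just upstream of the GAL4 activation domain, followed by an HA epitope tag, although the zipper itself is not annotated.

Upstream of the coding region lie a φC31 attB site and a short fragment of the P element 5' end. A dedicated strong promoter for the insert is not annotated or stated. This arrangement is consistent with integrase-mediated insertion into a genomic docking site, where expression would depend on local regulatory context, as suggested by the associated publication on dissecting gene expression patterns in vivo. Downstream, a mini-white eye-colour marker is flanked by two loxP sites. It allows transformants to be identified and can then be removed with Cre recombinase.
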