Addgene plasmid #26255: pBPHLWL-GAL4AD
Depositing lab: Tom Clandinin. Depositing organization: Stanford University. Publication: A versatile in vivo system for directed dissection of gene expression patterns. Gohl DM, Silies MA, Gao XJ, Bhalerao S, Luongo FJ, Lin CC, Potter CJ, Clandinin TR. Nat Methods. 2011 Mar;8(3):231-7. doi: 10.1038/nmeth.1561. PubMed 21473015.
Backbone
  Vector backbone: pBPHLWL
  Backbone size w/o insert (bp): 7963
  Vector type: Bacterial Expression ; Drosophila transgenesis
Growth in bacteria
  Bacterial resistance: Ampicillin, 100 μg/mL
  Growth temperature: 37°C
  Growth strain: DH5alpha
  Copy number: High Copy
Gene/Insert
  Gene/Insert name: Gal4AD-Zip+ (alt names: GAL4AD-EE12RR345L; GAL4)
  Species: S. cerevisiae (budding yeast)
  Insert size (bp): 670
  Entrez Gene: GAL4 (a.k.a. YPL248C, GAL81)
  Cloning method: Restriction Enzyme; 5′ cloning site NotI (not destroyed); 3′ cloning site AscI (not destroyed)
  Sequencing primers: 5′ CAGTGCACGTTTGCTTGTTGA
Resource information
  A portion of this plasmid was derived from a plasmid made by: pActPL-Gal4AD (obtained from Addgene)
Terms and licenses: Academic/Nonprofit Terms; Industry Terms: Not Available to Industry
Depositor comments: Luan et al. Neuron. 2006 Nov 9. 52(3):425-36.
How to cite: pBPHLWL-GAL4AD was a gift from Tom Clandinin (Addgene plasmid # 26255 ; http://n2t.net/addgene:26255 ; RRID:Addgene_26255)
