>Addgene plasmid #26255 | pBPHLWL-GAL4AD | addgene partial sequence | sequence record 32391 | 26255 with miniwhite-R 5'-AAGAGATAGCGGACGCAGCG
AACAGCGCTGACTTTGAGTGGAATGTCATTTTGAGTGAGAGGTAATCGAAAGAACCTGGTACATCAAATA
CCCTTGGATCGAAGTAAATTTAAAACTGATCAGATAAGTTCAATGATATCCAGTGCAGTAAAAAAAAAAA
ATGTTTTTTTTATCTACTTTCCGCAAAAATGGGTTTTATTAACTTACATACATACTAGAATTCGATCTCT
CGTGGGATCATTGTTTTTCTCTTGATTCCCACTTTGTGGTTCTAAGTACTGTGGTTTCCAAATGTGTCAG
TTTCATAGCCTGAAGAACGAGATCAGCAGCCTCTGTTCCACATACACTTCATTCTCAGTATTGTTTTGCC
AAGTTCTAATTCCATCAGAAGCTATAACTTCGTATAATGTATGCTATACGAAGTTATCTAGTGCATGCTT
AATTAAGCTAGTGGATCTAAACGAGTTTTTAAGCAAACTCACTCCCTGACAATAAAAACGCAATTATCTT
TAAATAAATATATTCTATTTATTAACCAAGTAGCTAATATAGCTAAAATCAATTTGTTGCTAACTTAAAA
CTAACATAATTATGTATTAGTTATTTACATTCTTTTGGTTGGTTACAACCAAATAAATAATATCACTTTT
AAAAACTTAAGCCAGGAACTGAATAATTTTCTATTTGGCTTTAGTCGACGGTATCGATCTAGAGGCGCGC
CTTACTTGCCGCCGCCCAGGGGGCCGTAGCGGGG
