>Addgene plasmid #26255 | pBPHLWL-GAL4AD | addgene partial sequence | sequence record 32392 | 26255 with M13R
GGGACAAAGCTGGAGCTCAGATCCATAACTTCGTATAATGTATGCTATACGAAGTTATGAATTCTAGTTC
CAGTGAAATCCAAGCATTTTCTAAATTAAATGTATTCTTATTATTATAGTTGTTATTTTTGATATATATA
AACAACACTATTATGCCCACCATTTTTTTGAGATGCATCTACACAAGGAACAAACACTGGATGTCACTTT
CAGTTCAAATTGTAACGCTAATCACTCCGAACAGGTCACAAAAAATTACCTTAAAAAGTCATAATATTAA
ATTAGAATAAATATAGCTGTGAGGGAAATATATACAAATATATTGGAGCAAATAAATTGTACATACAAAT
ATTTATTACTAATTTCTATTGAGACGAAATGAACCACTCGGAACCATTTGAGCGAACCGAATCGCGCGGA
ACTAACGACAGTCGCTCCAAGGTCGTCGAACAAAAGGTGAATGTGTTGCGGAGAGCGGGTGGGAGACAGC
GAAAGAGCAACTACGAAACGTGGTGTGGTGGAGGTGAATTATGAAGAGGGCGCGCGATTTGAAAAGTATG
TATATAAAAAATATATCCCGGTGTTTTATGTAGCGATAAACGAGTTTTTGATGTAAGGTATGCAGGTGTG
TAAGTCTTTTGGTTAGAAGACAAATCCAAAGTCTACTTGTGGGGATGTTCGAAGGGGAAATACTTGTATT
CTATAGGTCATATCTTGTTTTTATTGGCACAAATATAATTACATTAGCTTTTTGAGGGGGCAATAAACAG
TAAACACGATGGTAATAATGGTAAAAAAAAAAAACAAGCAGTTATTTCGGATATATGTCGGCTACTCCTT
GCGTCGGGCCCGAAGTCTTAGAGCCAGATATGCGAGCACCCGGAAGCTCACGATG
