>Addgene plasmid #26255 | pBPHLWL-GAL4AD | addgene partial sequence | sequence record 32393 | 26255 with T3
ATGTATGCTATACGAAGTTATGAATTCTAGTTCCAGTGAAATCCAAGCATTTTCTAAATTAAATGTATTC
TTATTATTATAGTTGTTATTTTTGATATATATAAACAACACTATTATGCCCACCATTTTTTTGAGATGCA
TCTACACAAGGAACAAACACTGGATGTCACTTTCAGTTCAAATTGTAACGCTAATCACTCCGAACAGGTC
ACAAAAAATTACCTTAAAAAGTCATAATATTAAATTAGAATAAATATAGCTGTGAGGGAAATATATACAA
ATATATTGGAGCAAATAAATTGTACATACAAATATTTATTACTAATTTCTATTGAGACGAAATGAACCAC
TCGGAACCATTTGAGCGAACCGAATCGCGCGGAACTAACGACAGTCGCTCCAAGGTCGTCGAACAAAAGG
TGAATGTGTTGCGGAGAGCGGGTGGGAGACAGCGAAAGAGCAACTACGAAACGTGGTGTGGTGGAGGTGA
ATTATGAAGAGGGCGCGCGATTTGAAAAGTATGTATATAAAAAATATATCCCGGTGTTTTATGTAGCGAT
AAACGAGTTTTTGATGTAAGGTATGCAGGTGTGTAAGTCTTTTGGTTAGAAGACAAATCCAAAGTCTACT
TGTGGGGATGTTCGAAGGGGAAATACTTGTATTCTATAGGTCATATCTTGTTTTTATTGGCACAAATATA
ATTACATTAGCTTTTTGAGGGGGCAATAAACAGTAAACACGATGGTAATAATGGTAAAAAAAAAAAACAA
GCAGTTATTTCGGATATATGTCGGCTACTCCTTGCGTCGGGCCCGAAGTCTTAGAGCCAGATATGCGAGC
ACCCGGAAGCTCACGATGAGAATGGCCAGACCCACGTAGTCCAGCGGCAGATCGGCGGCGGAGAAGTTAA
GCGTCT
