>Addgene plasmid #26255 | pBPHLWL-GAL4AD | addgene partial sequence | sequence record 32394 | 26255 with Gal4AD-Rev
TATTCCCACTTTGATTAAAATTGGCGGCGGTACCCAATTCGACCTTTCTCTTCTTTTTTGGAGGCTCGGG
AATTAATTCCGCTTTATCCATGTTTTGCGGCCGCGGATCCACGTAAGGGTTAATGTTTTCAAAAAAAAAT
TCGTCCGCACACAACCTTTCCTCTCAACAAGCAAACGTGCACTGAATTTAAGTGTATACTTCGGTAAGCT
TATCGATACCGTCGACCTCGACATGCCCGCCGTGACCGTCGAGAACCCGCTGACGCTGCCCCGCGTATCC
GCACCCGCCGACGCCGTCGCACGTCCCGTGCTCACCGTGACCACCGCGCCCAGCGGTTTCGAGGGCGAGG
GCTTCCCGGTGCGCCGCGCGTTCGCCGGGATCAACTACCGCCACCTCGACCCGTTCATCATGATGGACCA
GATGGGTGAGGTGGAGTACGCGCCCGGGGAGCCCAAGGGCACGCCCTGGCACCCGCACCGCGGCTTCGAG
ACCGTGACCTACATCGTCGAGGGGGGGCCCGGTACCCAATTCGCCCTATAGTGAGTCGTATTACGCGCGC
TCACTGGCCGTCGTTTTACAACGTCGTGACTGGGAAAACCCTGGCGTTACCCAACTTAATCGCCTTGCAG
CACATCCCCCTTTCGCCAGCTGGCGTAATAGCGAAGAGGCCCGCACCGATCGCCCTTCCCAACAGTTGCG
CAGCCTGAATGGCGAATGGG
[124 nt withheld, positions 721-844]
CGCCGGCTTTCC
